Addgene plasmid #179636: CMVTO-SEAP-26Sfur-B2AD-tevs-KKMP
Purpose: TEVP-inducible single TM SEAP RELEASE construct
Depositing lab: Xiaojing Gao. Depositing organization: Stanford University. Publication: Protease-controlled secretion and display of intercellular signals. Vlahos AE, Kang J, Aldrete CA, Zhu R, Chong LS, Elowitz MB, Gao XJ. Nat Commun. 2022 Feb 17;13(1):912. doi: 10.1038/s41467-022-28623-y. PubMed 35177637.
Backbone
  Vector backbone: CMVTO-FlpIn
  Vector type: Mammalian Expression
Growth in bacteria
  Bacterial resistance: Ampicillin, 100 μg/mL
  Growth temperature: 37°C
  Growth strain: DH5alpha
  Copy number: High Copy
Gene/Insert
  Gene/Insert name: SEAP RELEASE
  Species: Synthetic
Terms and licenses: Academic/Nonprofit Terms; Industry Terms: Not Available to Industry
How to cite: CMVTO-SEAP-26Sfur-B2AD-tevs-KKMP was a gift from Xiaojing Gao (Addgene plasmid # 179636 ; http://n2t.net/addgene:179636 ; RRID:Addgene_179636)
