[The description below was written by a language model from this plasmid's Addgene catalogue record and pLannotate feature annotations shown in this document.]
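Description:
CMVTO-SEAP-26Sfur-B2AD-tevs-KKMP is a 6,954-nt mammalian expression plasmid built on the CMVTO-FlpIn backbone. It carries a synthetic "SEAP RELEASE" insert, described in the record as a TEV protease (TEVP)-inducible, single-transmembrane secretion construct. In bacteria it is maintained at high copy through a ColE1/pUC-type origin and selected with ampicillin via the AmpR (β-lactamase) cassette. A partial f1 origin and leftover lac regulatory fragments are also annotated as backbone remnants.

Expression is driven by the CMV immediate-early enhancer and promoter. This is followed immediately by short matches to tet operator-containing promoters, consistent with a tetracycline-operator-controlled CMV ("CMVTO") that can be repressed in cells expressing Tet repressor. The open reading frame starts with human placental secreted alkaline phosphatase (SEAP) and continues into a fragment of the human β2-adrenergic receptor (ADRB2), ending at a bGH polyadenylation signal. The other parts implied by the name are not individually annotated: a linker with a furin site ("26Sfur"), a TEV cleavage site ("tevs") and a C-terminal "KKMP" motif. Read together with the stated purpose, the name suggests that the ADRB2 segment tethers SEAP to the membrane and that the C-terminal motif acts as a retention signal. TEVP would remove that signal, allowing the protein to traffic onward and SEAP to be released, but the record does not spell out this mechanism.

Downstream, an FRT site sits directly ahead of a hygromycin resistance gene with no annotated promoter of its own, followed by an SV40 poly(A) signal. This is the usual Flp-In arrangement, in which Flp-mediated integration at a genomic FRT landing site activates hygromycin selection for stable single-copy lines. The construct serves as a reporter for protease-controlled protein secretion.
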