Features (pLannotate 1.2.2; 23 found; start..end, strand, type, name):
    131..510     +  enhancer       CMV enhancer: human cytomegalovirus immediate early enhancer
    511..714     +  promoter       CMV promoter: human cytomegalovirus (CMV) immediate early promoter
    716..735     +  promoter       PLtetO-1 promoter (fragment): modified phage lambda PL promoter with tet operator sites (Lutz and Bujard, 1997)
    737..756     +  promoter       PLtetO-1 promoter (fragment): modified phage lambda PL promoter with tet operator sites (Lutz and Bujard, 1997)
    764..797     +  promoter       TRE3GV promoter (fragment): 3rd-generation Tet-responsive promoter that can be activated by binding of Tet-On® 3G, optimized for retroviral and lentiviral vectors
    887..2389    +  CDS            SEAP: secreted alkaline phosphatase from human placenta The natural enzyme has a C-terminal transmembrane sequence that is replaced by a GPI anchor.
   2447..2578    +  CDS            ADRB2 (fragment): ADRB2_HUMAN - Also known as ADRB2R, B2AR. Experimental evidence at protein level: Swiss-Prot protein existence level 1. Beta-adrenergic receptors mediate the catecholamine-induced activation of adenylate cyclase through the action of G proteins. The beta-2-adrenergic receptor binds epinephrine with an approximately 30- fold greater affinity than it does norepinephrine. From Homo sapiens (Human).
   2774..2998    +  polyA_signal   bGH poly(A) signal: bovine growth hormone polyadenylation signal
   3014..3037    +  polyA_signal   bGH poly(A) signal (fragment): bovine growth hormone polyadenylation signal
   3041..3062    +  promoter       SV40 promoter (fragment): SV40 enhancer and early promoter
   3083..3316    +  rep_origin     f1 ori (fragment) (sequence partly withheld): f1 bacteriophage origin of replication; arrow indicates direction of (+) strand synthesis
   3321..3368    +  protein_bind   FRT: FLP-mediated recombination occurs in the 8-bp core sequence TCTAGAAA (Turan and Bode, 2011). FLP recombinase from the Saccharomyces cerevisiae 2μ plasmid
   3376..4398    +  CDS            HygR: aminoglycoside phosphotransferase from E. coli; aph(4)-Ia; confers resistance to hygromycin
   4408..4533    +  CDS            ble (fragment): BLE_KLEPN - Experimental evidence at protein level: Swiss-Prot protein existence level 1. Binding protein with a strong affinity to the bleomycin family of antibiotics. Binds to CL990; an antimitotic-antibiotic compound. From Klebsiella pneumoniae.
   4528..4649    +  polyA_signal   SV40 poly(A) signal: SV40 polyadenylation signal
   4722..4738    -  protein_bind   lac operator: The lac repressor binds to the lac operator to inhibit transcription in E. coli. This inhibition can be relieved by adding lactose or isopropyl-β-D-thiogalactopyranoside (IPTG). lac repressor encoded by lacI
   4746..4776    -  promoter       lac promoter: promoter for the E. coli lac operon
   4791..4812    -  protein_bind   CAP binding site: CAP binding activates transcription in the presence of cAMP. E. coli catabolite activator protein
   4825..4917    -  CDS            lacI (fragment): lac repressor; lacI; The lac repressor binds to the lac operator to inhibit transcription in E. coli. This inhibition can be relieved by adding lactose or isopropyl-β-D-thiogalactopyranoside (IPTG).
   5100..5688    -  rep_origin     ori: high-copy-number ColE1/pMB1/pBR322/pUC origin of replication
   5859..6719    -  CDS            AmpR: β-lactamase; bla; confers resistance to ampicillin, carbenicillin, and related antibiotics
   6720..6824    -  promoter       AmpR promoter: bla
   6883..6935    -  misc_feature   bom (fragment): basis of mobility region from pBR322
>Addgene plasmid #179636 | CMVTO-SEAP-26Sfur-B2AD-tevs-KKMP | addgene full sequence | sequence record 357161 | Addgene NGS Result
TGGAGGTCGCTGAGTAGTGCGCGAGCAAAATTTAAGCTACAACAAGGCAAGGCTTGACCGACAATTGCAT
GAAGAATCTGCTTAGGGTTAGGCGTTTTGCGCTGCTTCGTACGGGCCAGATATACGCGTTGACATTGATT
ATTGACTAGTTATTAATAGTAATCAATTACGGGGTCATTAGTTCATAGCCCATATATGGAGTTCCGCGTT
ACATAACTTACGGTAAATGGCCCGCCTGGCTGACCGCCCAACGACCCCCGCCCATTGACGTCAATAATGA
CGTATGTTCCCATAGTAACGCCAATAGGGACTTTCCATTGACGTCAATGGGTGGAGTATTTACGGTAAAC
TGCCCACTTGGCAGTACATCAAGTGTATCATATGCCAAGTACGCCCCCTATTGACGTCAATGACGGTAAA
TGGCCCGCCTGGCATTATGCCCAGTACATGACCTTATGGGACTTTCCTACTTGGCAGTACATCTACGTAT
TAGTCATCGCTATTACCATGGTGATGCGGTTTTGGCAGTACATCAATGGGCGTGGATAGCGGTTTGACTC
ACGGGGATTTCCAAGTCTCCACCCCATTGACGTCAATGGGAGTTTGTTTTGGCACCAAAATCAACGGGAC
TTTCCAAAATGTCGTAACAACTCCGCCCCATTGACGCAAATGGGCGGTAGGCGTGTACGGTGGGAGGTCT
ATATAAGCAGAGCTCTCCCTATCAGTGATAGAGATCTCCCTATCAGTGATAGAGATCGTCGACGAGCTCG
TTTAGTGAACCGTCAGATCGCCTGGAGACGCCATCCACGCTGTTTTGACCTCCATAGAAGACACCGGGAC
CGATCCAGCCTCCGGACTCTAGCGTTTAAACTTAAGCTTCGCCACCATGCTGCTCCTGTTGCTGCTGCTG
GGCCTGAGGCTACAGCTCTCCCTGGGCATCATCCCAGTTGAGGAGGAGAACCCGGACTTCTGGAACCGCG
AGGCAGCCGAGGCCCTGGGTGCCGCCAAGAAGCTGCAGCCTGCACAGACAGCCGCCAAGAACCTCATCAT
CTTCCTGGGCGATGGGATGGGGGTGTCTACGGTGACAGCTGCCAGGATTCTAAAAGGGCAGAAGAAGGAC
AAACTGGGGCCTGAGATACCCCTGGCCATGGACCGCTTCCCATATGTGGCTCTGTCCAAGACATACAATG
TAGACAAACATGTGCCAGACAGTGGAGCCACAGCCACGGCCTACCTGTGCGGGGTCAAGGGCAACTTCCA
GACCATTGGCTTGAGTGCAGCCGCCCGCTTTAACCAGTGCAACACGACACGCGGCAACGAGGTCATCTCC
GTGATGAATCGGGCCAAGAAAGCAGGGAAGTCAGTGGGAGTGGTAACCACCACACGAGTGCAGCACGCCT
CGCCAGCCGGCACCTACGCCCACACGGTGAACCGCAACTGGTACTCGGACGCCGACGTGCCTGCCTCGGC
CCGCCAGGAGGGGTGCCAGGACATCGCTACGCAGCTCATCTCCAACATGGACATTGACGTGATCCTAGGT
GGAGGCCGAAAATACATGTTTCCCATGGGAACCCCAGACCCTGAGTACCCAGATGACTACAGCCAAGGTG
GGACCAGGCTGGACGGGAAGAATCTGGTGCAGGAATGGCTGGCGAAGCGCCAGGGTGCCCGGTATGTGTG
GAACCGCACTGAGCTCATGCAGGCTTCCCTGGACCCGTCTGTGACCCATCTCATGGGTCTCTTTGAGCCT
GGAGACATGAAATACGAGATCCACCGAGACTCCACACTGGACCCCTCCCTGATGGAGATGACAGAGGCTG
CCCTGCGCCTGCTGAGCAGGAACCCCCGCGGCTTCTTCCTCTTCGTGGAGGGTGGTCGCATCGACCATGG
TCATCATGAAAGCAGGGCTTACCGGGCACTGACTGAGACGATCATGTTCGACGACGCCATTGAGAGGGCG
GGCCAGCTCACCAGCGAGGAGGACACGCTGAGCCTCGTCACTGCCGACCACTCCCACGTCTTCTCCTTCG
GAGGCTACCCCCTGCGAGGGAGCTCCATCTTCGGGCTGGCCCCTGGCAAGGCCCGGGACAGGAAGGCCTA
CACGGTCCTCCTATACGGAAACGGTCCAGGCTATGTGCTCAAGGACGGCGCTCGGCCGGATGTTACCGAG
AGCGAGAGCGGGAGCCCCGAGTATCGGCAGCAGTCAGCAGTGCCCCTGGACGAAGAGACCCACGCAGGCG
AGGACGTGGCGGTGTTCGCGCGCGGCCCGCAGGCGCACCTGGTTCACGGCGTGCAGGAGCAGACCTTCAT
AGCGCACGTCATGGCCTTCGCCGCCTGCCTGGAGCCCTACACCGCCTGCGACCTGGCACCCCCCGCCGGC
ACCACCGACGCCGCGCACCCGGGTGGATCCTCTGGCAGAAGCAAAAGAAGCGTCATTGACGGCTTTACCC
TGACCAGCGACGAGGTGTGGGTGGTGGGCATGGGCATCGTCATGTCTCTCATCGTCCTGGCCATCGTGTT
TGGCAATGTGCTGGTCATCACAGCCATTGCCAAGTTCGAGCGTCTGCAGACGGTCACCGGGGGCGGCTCT
CTCGAGAACTTGTACTTCCAGAGTGGCAGTGGAGGTACCAAGTACAAAAGCAGACGCAGTTTTATTGATG
AAAAGAAAATGCCTTAGGGCCCGAACAAAAACTCATCTCAGAAGAGGATCTGAATAGCGCCGTCGACCAT
CATCATAATCATCATTGAGTTTAAACCCGCTGATCAGCCTCGACTGTGCCTTCTAGTTGCCAGCCATCTG
TTGTTTGCCCCTCCCCCGTGCCTTCCTTGACCCTGGAAGGTGCCACTCCCACTGTCCTTTCCTAATAAAA
TGAGGAAATTGCATCGCATTGTCTGAGTAGGTGTCATTCTATTCTGGGGGGTGGGGTGGGGCAGGACAGC
AAGGGGGAGGATTGGGAAGACAATAGCAGGCATGCTGGGGATGCGGTGGGCTCTATGGAGATCTATCGAT
GTTCTGGGGATGCGGTGGGCTCTATGGCTTCTGAGGCGGAAAGAACCAGCTGGGGCTCTAGGGGGTATCC
CC
[124 nt withheld, positions 3083-3206]
C
[91 nt withheld, positions 3208-3298]
AGGGTGATGGTTCACGTACCTAGAAGTTCCTATTCCGAAGTTCCTATTCTCTAGAAAGTATAGGAACTTC
CTTGGCCAAAAAGCCTGAACTCACCGCGACGTCTGTCGAGAAGTTTCTGATCGAAAAGTTCGACAGCGTC
TCCGACCTGATGCAGCTCTCGGAGGGCGAAGAATCTCGTGCTTTCAGCTTCGATGTAGGAGGGCGTGGAT
ATGTCCTGCGGGTAAATAGCTGCGCCGATGGTTTCTACAAAGATCGTTATGTTTATCGGCACTTTGCATC
GGCCGCGCTCCCGATTCCGGAAGTGCTTGACATTGGGGAATTCAGCGAGAGCCTGACCTATTGCATCTCC
CGCCGTGCACAGGGTGTCACGTTGCAAGACCTGCCTGAAACCGAACTGCCCGCTGTTCTGCAGCCGGTCG
CGGAGGCCATGGATGCGATCGCTGCGGCCGATCTTAGCCAGACGAGCGGGTTCGGCCCATTCGGACCGCA
AGGAATCGGTCAATACACTACATGGCGTGATTTCATATGCGCGATTGCTGATCCCCATGTGTATCACTGG
CAAACTGTGATGGACGACACCGTCAGTGCGTCCGTCGCGCAGGCTCTCGATGAGCTGATGCTTTGGGCCG
AGGACTGCCCCGAAGTCCGGCACCTCGTGCACGCGGATTTCGGCTCCAACAATGTCCTGACGGACAATGG
CCGCATAACAGCGGTCATTGACTGGAGCGAGGCGATGTTCGGGGATTCCCAATACGAGGTCGCCAACATC
TTCTTCTGGAGGCCGTGGTTGGCTTGTATGGAGCAGCAGACGCGCTACTTCGAGCGGAGGCATCCGGAGC
TTGCAGGATCGCCGCGGCTCCGGGCGTATATGCTCCGCATTGGTCTTGACCAACTCTATCAGAGCTTGGT
TGACGGCAATTTCGATGATGCAGCTTGGGCGCAGGGTCGATGCGACGCAATCGTCCGATCCGGAGCCGGG
ACTGTCGGGCGTACACAAATCGCCCGCAGAAGCGCGGCCGTCTGGACCGATGGCTGTGTAGAAGTACTCG
CCGATAGTGGAAACCGACGCCCCAGCACTCGTCCGAGGGCAAAGGAATAGCACGTACTACGAGATTTCGA
TTCCACCGCCGCCTTCTATGAAAGGTTGGGCTTCGGAATCGTTTTCCGGGACGCCGGCTGGATGATCCTC
CAGCGCGGGGATCTCATGCTGGAGTTCTTCGCCCACCCCAACTTGTTTATTGCAGCTTATAATGGTTACA
AATAAAGCAATAGCATCACAAATTTCACAAATAAAGCATTTTTTTCACTGCATTCTAGTTGTGGTTTGTC
CAAACTCATCAATGTATCTTATCATGTCTGTATACCGTCGACCTCTAGCTAGAGCTTGGCGTAATCATGG
TCATAGCTGTTTCCTGTGTGAAATTGTTATCCGCTCACAATTCCACACAACATACGAGCCGGAAGCATAA
AGTGTAAAGCCTGGGGTGCCTAATGAGTGAGCTAACTCACATTAATTGCGTTGCGCTCACTGCCCGCTTT
CCAGTCGGGAAACCTGTCGTGCCAGCTGCATTAATGAATCGGCCAACGCGCGGGGAGAGGCGGTTTGCGT
ATTGGGCGCTCTTCCGCTTCCTCGCTCACTGACTCGCTGCGCTCGGTCGTTCGGCTGCGGCGAGCGGTAT
CAGCTCACTCAAAGGCGGTAATACGGTTATCCACAGAATCAGGGGATAACGCAGGAAAGAACATGTGAGC
AAAAGGCCAGCAAAAGGCCAGGAACCGTAAAAAGGCCGCGTTGCTGGCGTTTTTCCATAGGCTCCGCCCC
CCTGACGAGCATCACAAAAATCGACGCTCAAGTCAGAGGTGGCGAAACCCGACAGGACTATAAAGATACC
AGGCGTTTCCCCCTGGAAGCTCCCTCGTGCGCTCTCCTGTTCCGACCCTGCCGCTTACCGGATACCTGTC
CGCCTTTCTCCCTTCGGGAAGCGTGGCGCTTTCTCATAGCTCACGCTGTAGGTATCTCAGTTCGGTGTAG
GTCGTTCGCTCCAAGCTGGGCTGTGTGCACGAACCCCCCGTTCAGCCCGACCGCTGCGCCTTATCCGGTA
ACTATCGTCTTGAGTCCAACCCGGTAAGACACGACTTATCGCCACTGGCAGCAGCCACTGGTAACAGGAT
TAGCAGAGCGAGGTATGTAGGCGGTGCTACAGAGTTCTTGAAGTGGTGGCCTAACTACGGCTACACTAGA
AGAACAGTATTTGGTATCTGCGCTCTGCTGAAGCCAGTTACCTTCGGAAAAAGAGTTGGTAGCTCTTGAT
CCGGCAAACAAACCACCGCTGGTAGCGGTGGTTTTTTTGTTTGCAAGCAGCAGATTACGCGCAGAAAAAA
AGGATCTCAAGAAGATCCTTTGATCTTTTCTACGGGGTCTGACGCTCAGTGGAACGAAAACTCACGTTAA
GGGATTTTGGTCATGAGATTATCAAAAAGGATCTTCACCTAGATCCTTTTAAATTAAAAATGAAGTTTTA
AATCAATCTAAAGTATATATGAGTAAACTTGGTCTGACAGTTACCAATGCTTAATCAGTGAGGCACCTAT
CTCAGCGATCTGTCTATTTCGTTCATCCATAGTTGCCTGACTCCCCGTCGTGTAGATAACTACGATACGG
GAGGGCTTACCATCTGGCCCCAGTGCTGCAATGATACCGCGAGACCCACGCTCACCGGCTCCAGATTTAT
CAGCAATAAACCAGCCAGCCGGAAGGGCCGAGCGCAGAAGTGGTCCTGCAACTTTATCCGCCTCCATCCA
GTCTATTAATTGTTGCCGGGAAGCTAGAGTAAGTAGTTCGCCAGTTAATAGTTTGCGCAACGTTGTTGCC
ATTGCTACAGGCATCGTGGTGTCACGCTCGTCGTTTGGTATGGCTTCATTCAGCTCCGGTTCCCAACGAT
CAAGGCGAGTTACATGATCCCCCATGTTGTGCAAAAAAGCGGTTAGCTCCTTCGGTCCTCCGATCGTTGT
CAGAAGTAAGTTGGCCGCAGTGTTATCACTCATGGTTATGGCAGCACTGCATAATTCTCTTACTGTCATG
CCATCCGTAAGATGCTTTTCTGTGACTGGTGAGTACTCAACCAAGTCATTCTGAGAATAGTGTATGCGGC
GACCGAGTTGCTCTTGCCCGGCGTCAATACGGGATAATACCGCGCCACATAGCAGAACTTTAAAAGTGCT
CATCATTGGAAAACGTTCTTCGGGGCGAAAACTCTCAAGGATCTTACCGCTGTTGAGATCCAGTTCGATG
TAACCCACTCGTGCACCCAACTGATCTTCAGCATCTTTTACTTTCACCAGCGTTTCTGGGTGAGCAAAAA
CAGGAAGGCAAAATGCCGCAAAAAAGGGAATAAGGGCGACACGGAAATGTTGAATACTCATACTCTTCCT
TTTTCAATATTATTGAAGCATTTATCAGGGTTATTGTCTCATGAGCGGATACATATTTGAATGTATTTAG
AAAAATAAACAAATAGGGGTTCCGCGCACATTTCCCCGAAAAGTGCCACCTGACGTCGACGGATCGGGAG
ATCTCCCGATCCCCTATGGTGCACTCTCAGTACAATCTGCTCTGATGCCGCATAGTTAAGCCAGTATCTG
CTCCCTGCTTGTGTGT
